Addgene plasmid #133791: pUC19-U6-BsmBI_cassette-St1Cas9-sgRNA (KAC14)
Purpose: U6 promoter sgRNA entry vector used for all St1Cas9 sgRNAs (clone spacer oligos into BsmBI cassette) - similar to V1 sgRNA architecture from Carter et al. biorxiv 2018
Depositing lab: Joseph Bondy-Denomy & Benjamin Kleinstiver. Depositing organization: Massachusetts General Hospital. Publication: Broad-spectrum anti-CRISPR proteins facilitate horizontal gene transfer. Mahendra C, Christie KA, Osuna BA, Pinilla-Redondo R, Kleinstiver BP, Bondy-Denomy J. Nat Microbiol. 2020 Apr;5(4):620-629. doi: 10.1038/s41564-020-0692-2. Epub 2020 Mar 26. PubMed 32218510.
Backbone
  Vector backbone: pUC19
  Vector type: Mammalian Expression
Growth in bacteria
  Bacterial resistance: Ampicillin, 100 μg/mL
  Growth temperature: 37°C
  Growth strain: DH5alpha
  Copy number: High Copy
Gene/Insert
  Gene/Insert name: St1Cas9 sgRNA entry vector (alt name: KAC14)
  gRNA/shRNA sequence: Unknown
  Species: Synthetic
  Mutation: V1 sgRNA architecture from Carter et al. biorxiv 2018
  Promoter: U6
  Cloning method: Restriction Enzyme; 5′ cloning site Unknown (unknown if destroyed)
  Sequencing primers: 5′ oS280-CAGGGTTATTGTCTCATGAGCGG; 3′ n/a
Terms and licenses: Academic/Nonprofit Terms; Industry Terms: Not Available to Industry
How to cite: pUC19-U6-BsmBI_cassette-St1Cas9-sgRNA (KAC14) was a gift from Joseph Bondy-Denomy & Benjamin Kleinstiver (Addgene plasmid # 133791 ; http://n2t.net/addgene:133791 ; RRID:Addgene_133791)
