[The description below was written by a language model from this plasmid's Addgene catalogue record and pLannotate feature annotations shown in this document.]
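Description:
pUC19-U6-BsmBI_cassette-St1Cas9-sgRNA (KAC14) is a small (about 2.3 kb), pUC19-derived entry vector for building single guide RNAs compatible with Streptococcus thermophilus CRISPR1 Cas9 (St1Cas9) and expressing them in mammalian cells. It is propagated in E. coli as a high-copy plasmid through the ColE1/pUC origin of replication and is selected with ampicillin through the β-lactamase gene, which is driven by its native bla promoter. The plasmid carries no mammalian selection marker, reporter or Cas9 coding sequence, so the nuclease must be supplied from a separate construct.

The payload is a compact synthetic cassette in which the human U6 promoter, an RNA polymerase III promoter suited to short, defined transcripts, sits upstream of a BsmBI cloning cassette followed by the St1Cas9 guide RNA scaffold. The annotation places a short gap between the promoter and the scaffold, consistent with the position of the BsmBI cassette, although that cassette is not itself annotated. BsmBI is a type IIS enzyme that cuts outside its recognition site, so digestion removes the stuffer and allows annealed spacer oligonucleotides to be ligated directly between promoter and scaffold, giving a complete sgRNA. The scaffold is detected only as a partial match to the reference St1 scaffold. This fits the record's statement that it follows a modified "V1" sgRNA architecture. No spacer is present in the deposited plasmid. A short attB1-like fragment upstream of the U6 promoter appears to be a cloning remnant with no stated function. The record describes this plasmid as the entry vector used for all St1Cas9 sgRNAs in work on broad-spectrum anti-CRISPR proteins.
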