Features (pLannotate 1.2.2; 6 found; start..end, strand, type, name):
      1..589     +  rep_origin     ori: high-copy-number ColE1/pMB1/pBR322/pUC origin of replication
    693..754     -  misc_RNA       St1 gRNA scaffold (fragment): guide RNA scaffold for the Streptococcus thermophilus CRISPR/Cas9 system (Esvelt et al., 2013)
    802..1042    -  promoter       U6 promoter: RNA polymerase III promoter for human U6 snRNA
   1094..1111    -  protein_bind   attB1 (fragment): mutant version of attB; recombination site for the Gateway® BP reaction BP Clonase™
   1149..1253    +  promoter       AmpR promoter: bla
   1254..2114    +  CDS            AmpR: β-lactamase; bla; confers resistance to ampicillin, carbenicillin, and related antibiotics
>Addgene plasmid #133791 | pUC19-U6-BsmBI_cassette-St1Cas9-sgRNA (KAC14) | addgene full sequence | sequence record 268588 | Addgene NGS Result
TTGAGATCCTTTTTTTCTGCGCGTAATCTGCTGCTTGCAAACAAAAAAACCACCGCTACCAGCGGTGGTT
TGTTTGCCGGATCAAGAGCTACCAACTCTTTTTCCGAAGGTAACTGGCTTCAGCAGAGCGCAGATACCAA
ATACTGTTCTTCTAGTGTAGCCGTAGTTAGGCCACCACTTCAAGAACTCTGTAGCACCGCCTACATACCT
CGCTCTGCTAATCCTGTTACCAGTGGCTGCTGCCAGTGGCGATAAGTCGTGTCTTACCGGGTTGGACTCA
AGACGATAGTTACCGGATAAGGCGCAGCGGTCGGGCTGAACGGGGGGTTCGTGCACACAGCCCAGCTTGG
AGCGAACGACCTACACCGAACTGAGATACCTACAGCGTGAGCTATGAGAAAGCGCCACGCTTCCCGAAGG
GAGAAAGGCGGACAGGTATCCGGTAAGCGGCAGGGTCGGAACAGGAGAGCGCACGAGGGAGCTTCCAGGG
GGAAACGCCTGGTATCTTTATAGTCCTGTCGGGTTTCGCCACCTCTGACTTGAGCGTCGATTTTTGTGAT
GCTCGTCAGGGGGGCGGAGCCTATGGAAAAACGCCAGCAACGCGGCCTTTTTACGGTTCCTGGCCTTTTG
CTGGCCTTTTGCTCACATGTCATATGTAGAGAGGTACCTCGAGCGGCCCAAGCTTAAAAAAACACCCTGC
CATAAAATGACAGGGTGTTGATTTCGGCATGAAGCCTTATCTTTGTAGCTTCTGGTACCAGAGTACAAAG
ACCGAGACGCATTAATCGTCTCGGGTGTTTCGTCCTTTCCACAAGATATATAAAGCCAAGAAATCGAAAT
ACTTTCAAGTTACGGTAAGCATATGATAGTCCATTTTAAAACATAATTTTAAAACTGCAAACTACCCAAG
AAATTATTACTTTCTACGTCACGTATTTTGTACTAATATCTTTGTGTTTACAGTCAAATTAATTCTAATT
ATCTCTCTAACAGCCTTGTATCGTATATGCAAATATGAAGGAATCATGGGAAATAGGCCCTCTTCCTGCC
CGACCTTGGTACCGGATCCAGTCGACTGAATTGGTTCCTTTAAAGCCTGCTTTTTTGTACAGCTAGCGAC
GTCAGGTGGCACTTTTCGGGGAAATGTGCGCGGAACCCCTATTTGTTTATTTTTCTAAATACATTCAAAT
ATGTATCCGCTCATGAGACAATAACCCTGATAAATGCTTCAATAATATTGAAAAAGGAAGAGTATGAGTA
TTCAACATTTCCGTGTCGCCCTTATTCCCTTTTTTGCGGCATTTTGCCTTCCTGTTTTTGCTCACCCAGA
AACGCTGGTGAAAGTAAAAGATGCTGAAGATCAGTTGGGTGCACGAGTGGGTTACATCGAACTGGATCTC
AACAGCGGTAAGATCCTTGAGAGTTTTCGCCCCGAAGAACGTTTTCCAATGATGAGCACTTTTAAAGTTC
TGCTATGTGGCGCGGTATTATCCCGTATTGACGCCGGGCAAGAGCAACTCGGTCGCCGCATACACTATTC
TCAGAATGACTTGGTTGAGTACTCACCAGTCACAGAAAAGCATCTTACGGATGGCATGACAGTAAGAGAA
TTATGCAGTGCTGCCATAACCATGAGTGATAACACTGCGGCCAACTTACTTCTGACAACGATCGGAGGAC
CGAAGGAGCTAACCGCTTTTTTGCACAACATGGGGGATCATGTAACTCGCCTTGATCGTTGGGAACCGGA
GCTGAATGAAGCCATACCAAACGACGAGCGTGACACCACGATGCCTGTAGCAATGGCAACAACGTTGCGC
AAACTATTAACTGGCGAACTACTTACTCTAGCTTCCCGGCAACAATTAATAGACTGGATGGAGGCGGATA
AAGTTGCAGGACCACTTCTGCGCTCGGCCCTTCCGGCTGGCTGGTTTATTGCTGATAAATCTGGAGCCGG
TGAGCGTGGGTCTCGCGGTATCATTGCAGCACTGGGGCCAGATGGTAAGCCCTCCCGTATCGTAGTTATC
TACACGACGGGGAGTCAGGCAACTATGGATGAACGAAATAGACAGATCGCTGAGATAGGTGCCTCACTGA
TTAAGCATTGGTAACTGTCAGACCAAGTTTACTCATATATACTTTAGATTGATTTAAAACTTCATTTTTA
ATTTAAAAGGATCTAGGTGAAGATCCTTTTTGATAATCTCATGACCAAAATCCCTTAACGTGAGTTTTCG
TTCCACTGAGCGTCAGACCCCGTAGAAAAGATCAAAGGATCTTC
